>Addgene plasmid #226352 | pAM356 pET28a-GGG-Titin[V15P]-23-K-29-C-5 | addgene full sequence | sequence record 449620 | Addgene NGS Result
GAGAGCGCACGAGGGAGCTTCCAGGGGGAAACGCCTGGTATCTTTATAGTCCTGTCGGGTTTCGCCACCT
CTGACTTGAGCGTCGATTTTTGTGATGCTCGTCAGGGGGGCGGAGCCTATGGAAAAACGCCAGCAACGCG
GCCTTTTTACGGTTCCTGGCCTTTTGCTGGCCTTTTGCTCACATGTTCTTTCCTGCGTTATCCCCTGATT
CTGTGGATAACCGTATTACCGCCTTTGAGTGAGCTGATACCGCTCGCCGCAGCCGAACGACCGAGCGCAG
CGAGTCAGTGAGCGAGGAAGCGGAAGAGCGCCTGATGCGGTATTTTCTCCTTACGCATCTGTGCGGTATT
TCACACCGCAATGGTGCACTCTCAGTACAATCTGCTCTGATGCCGCATAGTTAAGCCAGTATACACTCCG
CTATCGCTACGTGACTGGGTCATGGCTGCGCCCCGACACCCGCCAACACCCGCTGACGCGCCCTGACGGG
CTTGTCTGCTCCCGGCATCCGCTTACAGACAAGCTGTGACCGTCTCCGGGAGCTGCATGTGTCAGAGGTT
TTCACCGTCATCACCGAAACGCGCGAGGCAGCTGCGGTAAAGCTCATCAGCGTGGTCGTGAAGCGATTCA
CAGATGTCTGCCTGTTCATCCGCGTCCAGCTCGTTGAGTTTCTCCAGAAGCGTTAATGTCTGGCTTCTGA
TAAAGCGGGCCATGTTAAGGGCGGTTTTTTCCTGTTTGGTCACTGATGCCTCCGTGTAAGGGGGATTTCT
GTTCATGGGGGTAATGATACCGATGAAACGAGAGAGGATGCTCACGATACGGGTTACTGATGATGAACAT
GCCCGGTTACTGGAACGTTGTGAGGGTAAACAACTGGCGGTATGGATGCGGCGGGACCAGAGAAAAATCA
CTCAGGGTCAATGCCAGCGCTTCGTTAATACAGATGTAGGTGTTCCACAGGGTAGCCAGCAGCATCCTGC
GATGCAGATCCGGAACATAATGGTGCAGGGCGCTGACTTCCGCGTTTCCAGACTTTACGAAACACGGAAA
CCGAAGACCATTCATGTTGTTGCTCAGGTCGCAGACGTTTTGCAGCAGCAGTCGCTTCACGTTCGCTCGC
GTATCGGTGATTCATTCTGCTAACCAGTAAGGCAACCCCGCCAGCCTAGCCGGGTCCTCAACGACAGGAG
CACGATCATGCGCACCCGTGGGGCCGCCATGCCGGCGATAATGGCCTGCTTCTCGCCGAAACGTTTGGTG
GCGGGACCAGTGACGAAGGCTTGAGCGAGGGCGTGCAAGATTCCGAATACCGCAAGCGACAGGCCGATCA
TCGTCGCGCTCCAGCGAAAGCGGTCCTCGCCGAAAATGACCCAGAGCGCTGCCGGCACCTGTCCTACGAG
TTGCATGATAAAGAAGACAGTCATAAGTGCGGCGACGATAGTCATGCCCCGCGCCCACCGGAAGGAGCTG
ACTGGGTTGAAGGCTCTCAAGGGCATCGGTCGAGATCCCGGTGCCTAATGAGTGAGCTAACTTACATTAA
TTGCGTTGCGCTCACTGCCCGCTTTCCAGTCGGGAAACCTGTCGTGCCAGCTGCATTAATGAATCGGCCA
ACGCGCGGGGAGAGGCGGTTTGCGTATTGGGCGCCAGGGTGGTTTTTCTTTTCACCAGTGAGACGGGCAA
CAGCTGATTGCCCTTCACCGCCTGGCCCTGAGAGAGTTGCAGCAAGCGGTCCACGCTGGTTTGCCCCAGC
AGGCGAAAATCCTGTTTGATGGTGGTTAACGGCGGGATATAACATGAGCTGTCTTCGGTATCGTCGTATC
CCACTACCGAGATATCCGCACCAACGCGCAGCCCGGACTCGGTAATGGCGCGCATTGCGCCCAGCGCCAT
CTGATCGTTGGCAACCAGCATCGCAGTGGGAACGATGCCCTCATTCAGCATTTGCATGGTTTGTTGAAAA
CCGGACATGGCACTCCAGTCGCCTTCCCGTTCCGCTATCGGCTGAATTTGATTGCGAGTGAGATATTTAT
GCCAGCCAGCCAGACGCAGACGCGCCGAGACAGAACTTAATGGGCCCGCTAACAGCGCGATTTGCTGGTG
ACCCAATGCGACCAGATGCTCCACGCCCAGTCGCGTACCGTCTTCATGGGAGAAAATAATACTGTTGATG
GGTGTCTGGTCAGAGACATCAAGAAATAACGCCGGAACATTAGTGCAGGCAGCTTCCACAGCAATGGCAT
CCTGGTCATCCAGCGGATAGTTAATGATCAGCCCACTGACGCGTTGCGCGAGAAGATTGTGCACCGCCGC
TTTACAGGCTTCGACGCCGCTTCGTTCTACCATCGACACCACCACGCTGGCACCCAGTTGATCGGCGCGA
GATTTAATCGCCGCGACAATTTGCGACGGCGCGTGCAGGGCCAGACTGGAGGTGGCAACGCCAATCAGCA
ACGACTGTTTGCCCGCCAGTTGTTGTGCCACGCGGTTGGGAATGTAATTCAGCTCCGCCATCGCCGCTTC
CACTTTTTCCCGCGTTTTCGCAGAAACGTGGCTGGCCTGGTTCACCACGCGGGAAACGGTCTGATAAGAG
ACACCGGCATACTCTGCGACATCGTATAACGTTACTGGTTTCACATTCACCACCCTGAATTGACTCTCTT
CCGGGCGCTATCATGCCATACCGCGAAAGGTTTTGCGCCATTCGATGGTGTCCGGGATCTCGACGCTCTC
CCTTATGCGACTCCTGCATTAGGAAATTAATACGACTCACTATAGGGGAATTGTGAGCGGATAACAATTC
CCCTGTAGAAATAATTTTGTTTAACTTTAATAAGGAGATATACCATGGGTGGCGGACTAATAGAAGTGGA
ACGCCCTCTGTACGGAGTAGAGGTGTTTCCGGGTGAAACAGCCCACTTTGAAATTGAACTTTCTGAACCT
GATGTTCACGGCCAGTGGCGCCTGCGCGGACAGCCTTTGGCAGCTTCCCCTGACTGTGAAATCATTGAGG
ATGGACGCCGCCATATTCTGATCCTTCATAACTGTCAGCTGGGTATGACAGGAGAGGTTTCCTTCCAGGC
TGCTAATACCCGCTCTGCAGCCAATCTGCGCGTGCGCGAATTGGGTGGAGCAGGACCGCCACCATATAGT
GCAGCAAACGACGAAAACTACGCTTTAGCAGCGCATGGTGGCAAACACACATTCAACAATGAAAATGTCA
GTGCAAGGCTCGGGGGAGCGGCTAGCATTGCTGTGCAAGCGCCAGCACAACATACCTTCAACTGTGAAAA
CGTTTCCTATTGCATCACGGGAGATGCACTAGTTGCCCTACCCGAGGGCGAGTCGGTACGCATCGCCGAC
ATCGTGCCGGGTGCGCGGCCCAACAGTGACAACGCCATCGACCTGAAAGTCCTTGACCGGCATGGCAATC
CCGTGCTCGCCGACCGGCTGTTCCACTCCGGCGAGCATCCGGTGTACACGGTGCGTACGGTCGAAGGTCT
GCGTGTGACGGGCACCGCGAACCACCCGTTGTTGTGTTTGGTCGACGTCGCCGGGGTGCCGACCCTGCTG
TGGAAGCTGATCGACGAAATCAAGCCGGGCGATTACGCGGTGATTCAACGCAGCGCATTCAGCGTCGACT
GTGCAGGTTTTGCCCGCGGGAAACCCGAATTTGCGCCCACAACCTACACAGTCGGCGTCCCTGGACTGGT
GCGTTTCTTGGAAGCACACCACCGAGACCCGGACGCCCAAGCTATCGCCGACGAGCTGACCGACGGGCGG
TTCTACTACGCGAAAGTCGCCAGTGTCACCGACGCCGGCGTGCAGCCGGTGTATAGCCTTCGTGTCGACA
CGGCAGACCACGCGTTTATCACGAACGGGTTCGTCAGCCACGCTACTGGCCTCACCGGTCTGAACTCAGG
CCTCACGACAAATCCTGGTGTATCCGCTTGGCAGGTCAACACAGCTTATACTGCGGGACAATTGGTCACA
TATAACGGCAAGACGTATAAATGTTTGCAGCCCCACACCTCCTTGGCAGGATGGGAACCATCCAACGTTC
CTGCCTTGTGGCAGCTTCAATAATTAACCTAGGCTGCTGCCACCGCTGAGCAATAACTAGCATAACCCCT
TGGGGCCTCTAAACGGGTCTTGAGGGGTTTTTTGCTGAAAGGAGGAACTATATCCGGATTGGCGAATGGG
[124 nt withheld, positions 4201-4324]
C
[91 nt withheld, positions 4326-4416]
A
[49 nt withheld, positions 4418-4466]
CCTTTGACGTTGGAGTCCACGTTCTTT
[37 nt withheld, positions 4494-4530]
ACCCTATCTCGGTCTATTCTTTTGATTTATAAGGGATTTTGCCGATTTCGGCCTATTGGTTAAAAAATGA
GCTGATTTAACAAAAATTTAACGCGAATTTTAACAAAATATTAACGCTTACAATTTAGGTGGCACTTTTC
GGGGAAATGTGCGCGGAACCCCTATTTGTTTATTTTTCTAAATACATTCAAATATGTATCCGCTCATGAA
TTAATTCTTAGAAAAACTCATCGAGCATCAAATGAAACTGCAATTTATTCATATCAGGATTATCAATACC
ATATTTTTGAAAAAGCCGTTTCTGTAATGAAGGAGAAAACTCACCGAGGCAGTTCCATAGGATGGCAAGA
TCCTGGTATCGGTCTGCGATTCCGACTCGTCCAACATCAATACAACCTATTAATTTCCCCTCGTCAAAAA
TAAGGTTATCAAGTGAGAAATCACCATGAGTGACGACTGAATCCGGTGAGAATGGCAAAAGTTTATGCAT
TTCTTTCCAGACTTGTTCAACAGGCCAGCCATTACGCTCGTCATCAAAATCACTCGCATCAACCAAACCG
TTATTCATTCGTGATTGCGCCTGAGCGAGACGAAATACGCGATCGCTGTTAAAAGGACAATTACAAACAG
GAATCGAATGCAACCGGCGCAGGAACACTGCCAGCGCATCAACAATATTTTCACCTGAATCAGGATATTC
TTCTAATACCTGGAATGCTGTTTTCCCGGGGATCGCAGTGGTGAGTAACCATGCATCATCAGGAGTACGG
ATAAAATGCTTGATGGTCGGAAGAGGCATAAATTCCGTCAGCCAGTTTAGTCTGACCATCTCATCTGTAA
CATCATTGGCAACGCTACCTTTGCCATGTTTCAGAAACAACTCTGGCGCATCGGGCTTCCCATACAATCG
ATAGATTGTCGCACCTGATTGCCCGACATTATCGCGAGCCCATTTATACCCATATAAATCAGCATCCATG
TTGGAATTTAATCGCGGCCTAGAGCAAGACGTTTCCCGTTGAATATGGCTCATAACACCCCTTGTATTAC
TGTTTATGTAAGCAGACAGTTTTATTGTTCATGACCAAAATCCCTTAACGTGAGTTTTCGTTCCACTGAG
CGTCAGACCCCGTAGAAAAGATCAAAGGATCTTCTTGAGATCCTTTTTTTCTGCGCGTAATCTGCTGCTT
GCAAACAAAAAACCACCGCTACCAGCGGTGGTTTGTTTGCCGGATCAAGAGCTACCAACTCTTTTTCCGA
AGGTAACTGGCTTCAGCAGAGCGCAGATACCAAATACTGTCCTTCTAGTGTAGCCGTAGTTAGGCCACCA
CTTCAAGAACTCTGTAGCACCGCCTACATACCTCGCTCTGCTAATCCTGTTACCAGTGGCTGCTGCCAGT
GGCGATAAGTCGTGTCTTACCGGGTTGGACTCAAGACGATAGTTACCGGATAAGGCGCAGCGGTCGGGCT
GAACGGGGGGTTCGTGCACACAGCCCAGCTTGGAGCGAACGACCTACACCGAACTGAGATACCTACAGCG
TGAGCTATGAGAAAGCGCCACGCTTCCCGAAGGGAGAAAGGCGGACAGGTATCCGGTAAGCGGCAGGGTC
GGAACAG
Features (pLannotate 1.2.2; 21 found; start..end, strand, type, name):
    311..450     -  misc_feature   bom: basis of mobility region from pBR322
    552..743     -  CDS            rop: Rop protein, which maintains plasmids at low copy number; rop
    760..1140    +  CDS            YPB1_ECOLX: Protein predicted: Swiss-Prot protein existence level 4. From Escherichia coli.
   1212..1503    -  CDS            TcR (fragment): tetracycline efflux protein; tet; confers resistance to tetracycline
   1518..1539    -  protein_bind   CAP binding site: CAP binding activates transcription in the presence of cAMP. E. coli catabolite activator protein
   1552..2634    -  CDS            lacI: lac repressor; lacI; The lac repressor binds to the lac operator to inhibit transcription in E. coli. This inhibition can be relieved by adding lactose or isopropyl-β-D-thiogalactopyranoside (IPTG).
   2635..2712    -  promoter       lacI promoter: lacI
   2720..2755    -  CDS            TcR (fragment): tetracycline efflux protein; tet; confers resistance to tetracycline
   2758..2776    +  promoter       T7 promoter: promoter for bacteriophage T7 RNA polymerase
   2777..2801    +  protein_bind   lac operator: The lac repressor binds to the lac operator to inhibit transcription in E. coli. This inhibition can be relieved by adding lactose or isopropyl-β-D-thiogalactopyranoside (IPTG). lac repressor encoded by lacI
   2816..2838    +  RBS            RBS: efficient ribosome binding site from bacteriophage T7 gene 10 (Olins and Rangwala, 1989)
   3154..3178    +  CDS            ssrA tag (LVA) (fragment): C-terminal peptide that mediates degradation in bacteria through the ClpXP and ClpAP proteases (McGinness et al., 2006) mutant LVA variant that confers accelerated degradation under some conditions (Andersen et al., 1998)
   3166..3270    +  CDS            CCNB_ARBPU (fragment): Experimental evidence at protein level: Swiss-Prot protein existence level 1. Essential for the control of the cell cycle at the G2/M (mitosis) transition. From Arbacia punctulata (Punctuate sea urchin).
   3301..3894    +  CDS            Mxe GyrA intein: modified GyrA intein (Southworth et al., 1999); Mycobacterium xenopi gyrA; N-terminal cleavage of this intein can be induced by thiols.
   3925..4080    +  CDS            CBD: chitin binding domain from chitinase A1 (Watanabe et al., 1994); Bacillus circulans chiA
   4092..4109    +  CDS            SET1 (fragment): solubility-enhancement tag derived from T7 phage gene 10B
   4117..4164    +  terminator     T7 terminator: transcription terminator for bacteriophage T7 RNA polymerase
   4201..4629    +  rep_origin     f1 ori (sequence partly withheld): f1 bacteriophage origin of replication; arrow indicates direction of (+) strand synthesis
   4682..4739    +  promoter       AmpR promoter (fragment): bla
   4748..5563    -  CDS            KanR: aminoglycoside phosphotransferase; aph(3')-Ia; confers resistance to kanamycin in bacteria or G418 (Geneticin®) in eukaryotes
   5685..125     +  rep_origin     ori (across the origin): high-copy-number ColE1/pMB1/pBR322/pUC origin of replication
