[The description below was written by a language model from this plasmid's Addgene catalogue record and pLannotate feature annotations shown in this document.]
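Description:
pAM356 pET28a-GGG-Titin[V15P]-23-K-29-C-5 is a bacterial expression plasmid built on the pET28a backbone for producing an engineered model substrate of the 26S proteasome in E. coli. It replicates from a ColE1/pMB1-type origin accompanied by the rop gene and the pBR322 bom region. The catalogue lists it as high copy, although rop normally moderates copy number. Selection is by kanamycin through the aph(3')-Ia marker. An f1 origin is also present, along with short tetracycline-resistance and AmpR promoter fragments that appear to be backbone remnants.

Expression is driven by a T7 promoter with an adjacent lac operator and the T7 gene 10 ribosome binding site. The plasmid also carries lacI, so transcription is repressed until induced with IPTG in a host that supplies T7 RNA polymerase. The insert is a portion of human titin carrying a V15P mutation. The titin segment itself was not picked up by the automated annotation, but it presumably lies in the unannotated stretch just downstream of the RBS. After it, the table shows a fragment matching sea urchin cyclin B and a short partial ssrA-like hit. These probably correspond to the C-terminal tail implied by the name, whose "23-K-29-C-5" notation appears to describe spacer lengths around a single lysine and a single cysteine, though the record does not explain this. "GGG" likewise suggests an N-terminal triglycine. The open reading frame continues into an Mxe GyrA intein and a chitin binding domain, an arrangement that allows affinity capture on chitin and thiol-induced intein cleavage to release the substrate. A T7 terminator follows. The purified protein is intended as a substrate for proteasome degradation studies.
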