Addgene plasmid #226352: pAM356 pET28a-GGG-Titin[V15P]-23-K-29-C-5
Purpose: Expression of Titin (V15P) substrate for 26S proteasome
Depositing lab: Andreas Martin. Depositing organization: University of California, Berkeley. Publication: Ubiquitin modulates 26S proteasome conformational dynamics and promotes substrate degradation. Jonsson E, Htet ZM, Bard JAM, Dong KC, Martin A. Sci Adv. 2022 Dec 23;8(51):eadd9520. doi: 10.1126/sciadv.add9520. Epub 2022 Dec 23. PubMed 36563145.
Backbone
  Vector backbone: pET28a
  Vector type: Bacterial Expression
Growth in bacteria
  Bacterial resistance: Kanamycin, 50 μg/mL
  Growth temperature: 37°C
  Growth strain: DH5alpha
  Copy number: High Copy
Gene/Insert
  Gene/Insert name: titin
  Species: H. sapiens (human)
  Mutation: V15P
  Entrez Gene: TTN (a.k.a. CMD1G, CMH9, CMPD4, CMYO5, CMYP5, EOMFC, HMERF, LGMD2J, LGMDR10, MYLK5, SALMY, TMD)
  Promoter: T7
  Cloning method: Other
  Sequencing primers: 5′ T7 promoter
Terms and licenses: Academic/Nonprofit Terms; Industry Terms: Not Available to Industry
How to cite: pAM356 pET28a-GGG-Titin[V15P]-23-K-29-C-5 was a gift from Andreas Martin (Addgene plasmid # 226352 ; http://n2t.net/addgene:226352 ; RRID:Addgene_226352)
